>Addgene plasmid #54020 | mEmerald-Calnexin-C-14 | depositor partial sequence | sequence record 84208 | insert sequence
TGACGTCAGATCCGCTAGCGCTACCGGTCGCCACCATGGTGAGCAAGGGCGAGGAGCTGTTCACCGGGGT
GGTGCCCATCCTGGTCGAGCTGGACGGCGACGTAAACGGCCACAAGTTCAGCGTGTCCGGCGAGGGCGAG
GGCGATGCCACCTACGGCAAGCTGACCCTGAAGTTCATCTGCACCACCGGCAAGCTGCCCGTGCCCTGGC
CCACCCTCGTGACCACCTTGACCTACGGCGTGCAGTGCTTCGCCCGCTACCCCGACCACATGAAGCAGCA
CGACTTCTTCAAGTCCGCCATGCCCGAAGGCTACGTCCAGGAGCGCACCATCTTCTTCAAGGACGACGGC
AACTACAAGACCCGCGCCGAGGTGAAGTTCGAGGGCGACACCCTGGTGAACCGCATCGAGCTGAAGGGCA
TCGACTTCAAGGAGGACGGCAACATCCTGGGGCACAAGCTGGAGTACAACTACAACAGCCACAAGGTCTA
TATCACCGCCGACAAGCAGAAGAACGGCATCAAGGTGAACTTCAAGACCCGCCACAACATCGAGGACGGC
AGCGTGCAGCTCGCCGACCACTACCAGCAGAACACCCCCATCGGCGACGGCCCCGTGCTGCTGCCCGACA
ACCACTACCTGAGCACCCAGTCCAAGCTGAGCAAAGACCCCAACGAGAAGCGCGATCACATGGTCCTGCT
GGAGTTCGTGACCGCCGCCGGGATCACTCTCGGCATGGACGAGCTGTACAAGTCCGGAAGTGCTGGGAGC
GCAAGCGGAAGCGGAGGCTCCGGTGAAGGGAAGTGGTTGCTGTGTATGTTACTGGTGCTTGGAACTGCTA
TTGTTGAGGCTCATGATGGACATGATGATGATGTGATTGATATTGAGGATGACCTTGACGATGTCATTGA
AGAGGTAGAAGACTCAAAACCAGATACCACTGCTCCTCCTTCATCTCCCAAGGTTACTTACAAAGCTCCA
GTTCCAACAGGGGAAGTATATTTTGCTGATTCTTTTGACAGAGGAACTCTGTCAGGGTGGATTTTATCCA
AAGCCAAGAAAGACGATACCGATGATGAAATTGCCAAATATGATGGAAAGTGGGAGGTAGAGGAAATGAA
GGAGTCAAAGCTTCCAGGTGATAAAGGACTTGTGTTGATGTCTCGGGCCAAGCATCATGCCATCTCTGCT
AAACTGAACAAGCCCTTCCTGTTTGACACCAAGCCTCTCATTGTTCAGTATGAGGTTAATTTCCAAAATG
GAATAGAATGTGGTGGTGCCTATGTGAAACTGCTTTCTAAAACACCAGAACTCAACCTGGATCAGTTCCA
TGACAAGACCCCTTATACGATTATGTTTGGTCCAGATAAATGTGGAGAGGACTATAAACTGCACTTCATC
TTCCGACACAAAAACCCCAAAACGGGTATCTATGAAGAAAAACATGCTAAGAGGCCAGATGCAGATCTGA
AGACCTATTTTACTGATAAGAAAACACATCTTTACACACTAATCTTGAATCCAGATAATAGTTTTGAAAT
ACTGGTTGACCAATCTGTGGTGAATAGTGGAAATCTGCTCAATGACATGACTCCTCCTGTAAATCCTTCA
CGTGAAATTGAGGACCCAGAAGACCGGAAGCCCGAGGATTGGGATGAAAGACCAAAAATCCCAGATCCAG
AAGCTGTCAAGCCAGATGACTGGGATGAAGATGCCCCTGCTAAGATTCCAGATGAAGAGGCCACAAAACC
CGAAGGCTGGTTAGATGATGAGCCTGAGTACGTACCTGATCCAGACGCAGAGAAACCTGAGGATTGGGAT
GAAGACATGGATGGAGAATGGGAGGCTCCTCAGATTGCCAACCCTAGATGTGAGTCAGCTCCTGGATGTG
GTGTCTGGCAGCGACCTGTGATTGACAACCCCAATTATAAAGGCAAATGGAAGCCTCCTATGATTGACAA
TCCCAGTTACCAGGGAATCTGGAAACCCAGGAAAATACCAAATCCAGATTTCTTTGAAGATCTGGAACCT
TTCAGAATGACTCCTTTTAGTGCTATTGGTTTGGAGCTGTGGTCCATGACCTCTGACATTTTTTTTGACA
ACTTTATCATTTGTGCTGATCGAAGAATAGTTGATGATTGGGCCAATGATGGATGGGGCCTGAAGAAAGC
TGCTGATGGGGCTGCTGAGCCAGGCGTTGTGGGGCAGATGAACGAGGCAGCTGAAGAGCGCCCGTGGCTG
TGGGTAGTCTATATTCTAACTGTAGCCCTTCCTGTGTTCCTGGTTATCCTCTTCTGCTGTTCTGGAAAGA
AACAGACCAGTGGTATGGAGTATAAGAAAACTGATGCACCTCAACCGGATGTGAAGGAAGAGGAAGAAGA
GAAGGAAGAGGAAAAGGACAAGGGAGATGAGGAGGAGGAAGGAGAAGAGAAACTTGAAGAGAAACAGAAA
AGTGATGCTGAAGAAGATGGTGGCACTGTCAGTCAAGAGGAGGAAGACAGAAAACCTAAAGCAGAGGAGG
ATGAAATTTTGAACAGATCACCAAGAAACAGAAAGCCACGAAGAGAGTGAGGATCCACCGGATCTAGATA
ACTGATCATAATCAGCCATACCACATTGAGACGTC
