>Addgene plasmid #54020 | mEmerald-Calnexin-C-14 | addgene partial sequence | sequence record 91570 | EGFP-C 5'-CATGGTCCTGCTGGAGTTCGTG-3'
GAGCTGTACAAGTCCGGAAGTGCTGGGAGCGCAAGCGGAAGCGGAGGCTCCGGTGAAGGGAAGTGGTTGC
TGTGTATGTTACTGGTGCTTGGAACTGCTATTGTTGAGGCTCATGATGGACATGATGATGATGTGATTGA
TATTGAGGATGACCTTGACGATGTCATTGAAGAGGTAGAAGACTCAAAACCAGATACCACTGCTCCTCCT
TCATCTCCCAAGGTTACTTACAAAGCTCCAGTTCCAACAGGGGAAGTATATTTTGCTGATTCTTTTGACA
GAGGAACTCTGTCAGGGTGGATTTTATCCAAAGCCAAGAAAGACGATACCGATGATGAAATTGCCAAATA
TGATGGAAAGTGGGAGGTAGAGGAAATGAAGGAGTCAAAGCTTCCAGGTGATAAAGGACTTGTGTTGATG
TCTCGGGCCAAGCATCATGCCATCTCTGCTAAACTGAACAAGCCCTTCCTGTTTGACACCAAGCCTCTCA
TTGTTCAGTATGAGGTTAATTTCCAAAATGGAATAGAATGTGGTGGTGCCTATGTGAAACTGCTTTCTAA
AACACCAGAACTCAACCTGGATCAGTTCCATGACAAGACCCCTTATACGATTATGTTTGGTCCAGATAAA
TGTGGAGAGGACTATAAACTGCACTTCATCTTCCGACACAAAAACCCCAAAACGGGTATCTATGAAGAAA
AACATGCTAAGAGGCCAGATGCAGATCTGAAGACCTATTTTACTGATAAGAAAACACATCTTTACACACT
AATCTTGAATCCAGATAATAGTTTTG
