[The description below was written by a language model from this plasmid's Addgene catalogue record.]
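Description:
mEmerald-Calnexin-C-14 is a mammalian expression plasmid built on the mEmerald-C1 backbone (about 4.75 kb without the insert), a C1-style fluorescent protein fusion vector. It is maintained in E. coli as a high-copy plasmid under kanamycin selection. The same vector provides neomycin resistance for G418 selection of transfected mammalian cells. The record does not include a feature table, so the origins of replication and other backbone elements are not listed. A sequencing primer that anneals in an SV40 polyadenylation region implies that this signal lies downstream of the insert.

The payload is human calnexin (CANX, also known as CNX, IP90 or P90), corresponding to the reference transcript given as the alternative insert name. It is expressed from the CMV promoter, which drives strong constitutive transcription in most mammalian cell lines. mEmerald, a bright green GFP derivative with excitation at 487 nm and emission at 509 nm, comes from the backbone and is fused to the N terminus of calnexin. The "14" in the name probably refers to the linker length between the two proteins, but the record does not confirm this. The calnexin coding sequence carries an I474N substitution, and the record does not say whether this change was intended or what effect it has. The cloning method is listed as unknown.

Calnexin is an integral membrane chaperone of the endoplasmic reticulum, and the depositor lists the fusion's localization as the endoplasmic reticulum. The construct therefore serves as a green fluorescent ER marker for imaging organelle morphology and dynamics in live or fixed transfected cells, alone or alongside spectrally distinct markers of other compartments.
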