Addgene plasmid #54020: mEmerald-Calnexin-C-14
Purpose: Localization: Endoplasmic Reticulum, Excitation: 487, Emission: 509
Depositing lab: Michael Davidson.
Backbone
  Vector backbone: mEmerald-C1
  Backbone size w/o insert (bp): 4750
  Vector type: Mammalian Expression
  Selectable markers: Neomycin (select with G418)
Growth in bacteria
  Bacterial resistance: Kanamycin, 50 μg/mL
  Growth temperature: 37°C
  Growth strain: DH5alpha
  Copy number: High Copy
Gene/Insert
  Gene/Insert name: Calnexin (alt name: NM_001746.3)
  Species: H. sapiens (human)
  Mutation: I474N in Calnexin
  Entrez Gene: CANX (a.k.a. CNX, IP90, P90)
  Promoter: CMV
  Tag / fusion protein: mEmerald (N terminal on backbone)
  Cloning method: Unknown
  Sequencing primers: 5′ CMV-F; 3′ SV40pA-R
Terms and licenses: Academic/Nonprofit Terms; Industry Terms
Depositor comments: . Excitation = 487; Emission = 509. Localization data: Endoplasmic Reticulum
How to cite: mEmerald-Calnexin-C-14 was a gift from Michael Davidson (Addgene plasmid # 54020 ; http://n2t.net/addgene:54020 ; RRID:Addgene_54020)
